Addgene plasmid #66444: MTNR1B-Tango
Purpose: Expression of G protein-coupled receptors for PRESTO-Tango: parallel receptorome expression and screening via transcriptional output, with transcriptional activation following arrestin translocation
Depositing lab: Bryan Roth. Depositing organization: University of North Carolina at Chapel Hill. Publication: PRESTO-Tango as an open-source resource for interrogation of the druggable human GPCRome. Kroeze WK, Sassano MF, Huang XP, Lansu K, McCorvy JD, Giguere PM, Sciaky N, Roth BL. Nat Struct Mol Biol. 2015 May;22(5):362-9. doi: 10.1038/nsmb.3014. Epub 2015 Apr 20. PubMed 25895059.
Backbone
  Vector backbone: empty Tango
  Backbone size w/o insert (bp): 6632
  Vector type: Mammalian Expression
  Selectable markers: Neomycin (select with G418)
Growth in bacteria
  Bacterial resistance: Ampicillin, 100 μg/mL
  Growth temperature: 37°C
  Growth strain: DH5alpha
  Copy number: High Copy
Gene/Insert
  Gene/Insert name: MTNR1B
  Species: H. sapiens (human)
  Insert size (bp): 1086
  Entrez Gene: MTNR1B (a.k.a. FGQTL2, MEL-1B-R, MT2)
  Promoter: CMV
  Tag / fusion protein: FLAG (N terminal on backbone)
  Cloning method: Restriction Enzyme; 5′ cloning site NotI (not destroyed); 3′ cloning site XhoI (unknown if destroyed)
  Sequencing primers: 5′ CMV-F; 3′ Tet-R
Terms and licenses: Academic/Nonprofit Terms; Industry Terms: Not Available to Industry
Depositor comments: Please note: Most of the PRESTO-Tango vectors do not contain the XhoI cut site downstream of the tTA sequence and instead carry an XbaI site. If you need to perform an XhoI digest we recommend sequencing with a forward primer at the C-terminus of tTA to determine which of the two sites is present. Suggested primer: 5-gagctccacttagacggcgagg-3. Original backbone was pcDNA3.1(+). These plasmids were generated as part of the Illuminating the Druggable Genome (IDG) program sponsored by the NIH Common Fund. The goal of this program is to identify, gather, and distribute information and resources for proteins that currently are not well-studied yet belong to commonly drug-targeted protein families: protein kinases, non-olfactory G-protein coupled receptors (GPCRs), and ion channels. The IDG program is designed to develop fundamental research tools for understudied proteins, elucidate their function, and disseminate the IDG-related resources and data to the greater scientific community.
How to cite: MTNR1B-Tango was a gift from Bryan Roth (Addgene plasmid # 66444 ; http://n2t.net/addgene:66444 ; RRID:Addgene_66444)
