[The description below was written by a language model from this plasmid's Addgene catalogue record.]
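Description:
MTNR1B-Tango is a mammalian expression plasmid from the PRESTO-Tango collection, built on an "empty Tango" backbone of about 6.6 kb that was itself derived from pcDNA3.1(+). It is maintained in E. coli as a high-copy plasmid under ampicillin selection. It also carries a neomycin resistance marker, so transfected mammalian cells can be selected with G418. The insert is the roughly 1.1 kb human MTNR1B coding sequence, which encodes the melatonin receptor 1B (also called MT2), a G protein-coupled receptor. It is expressed from the CMV promoter and carries an N-terminal FLAG tag supplied by the backbone, which can be used to detect the receptor. The gene was cloned by restriction digestion with NotI at the 5′ end. The 3′ site is nominally XhoI, but the depositor notes that most vectors in this series carry an XbaI site downstream of the tTA sequence instead, so the site present in a given clone should be checked by sequencing.

The construct is designed for the Tango assay, which converts arrestin translocation to an activated receptor into a transcriptional readout. The record indicates that a tTA transcriptional activator sequence lies downstream of the receptor. In the general Tango design, the activator is fused to the receptor's C terminus and is released when arrestin is recruited, after which it drives a reporter gene in the assay cell line. The record does not describe the linker, cleavage site or other fusion modules, and no feature table is provided. The plasmid is one of a library intended for parallel screening of ligands across the druggable human GPCRome, and it was produced under a programme that develops tools for understudied drug-target families.
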