>Addgene plasmid #66444 | MTNR1B-Tango | depositor partial sequence | sequence record 113501 | empty Tango
GACGGATCGGGAGATCTCCCGATCCCCTATGGTGCACTCTCAGTACAATCTGCTCTGATGCCGCATAGTT
AAGCCAGTATCTGCTCCCTGCTTGTGTGTTGGAGGTCGCTGAGTAGTGCGCGAGCAAAATTTAAGCTACA
ACAAGGCAAGGCTTGACCGACAATTGCATGAAGAATCTGCTTAGGGTTAGGCGTTTTGCGCTGCTTCGCG
ATGTACGGGCCAGATATACGCGTTGACATTGATTATTGACTAGTTATTAATAGTAATCAATTACGGGGTC
ATTAGTTCATAGCCCATATATGGAGTTCCGCGTTACATAACTTACGGTAAATGGCCCGCCTGGCTGACCG
CCCAACGACCCCCGCCCATTGACGTCAATAATGACGTATGTTCCCATAGTAACGCCAATAGGGACTTTCC
ATTGACGTCAATGGGTGGAGTATTTACGGTAAACTGCCCACTTGGCAGTACATCAAGTGTATCATATGCC
AAGTACGCCCCCTATTGACGTCAATGACGGTAAATGGCCCGCCTGGCATTATGCCCAGTACATGACCTTA
TGGGACTTTCCTACTTGGCAGTACATCTACGTATTAGTCATCGCTATTACCATGGTGATGCGGTTTTGGC
AGTACATCAATGGGCGTGGATAGCGGTTTGACTCACGGGGATTTCCAAGTCTCCACCCCATTGACGTCAA
TGGGAGTTTGTTTTGGCACCAAAATCAACGGGACTTTCCAAAATGTCGTAACAACTCCGCCCCATTGACG
CAAATGGGCGGTAGGCGTGTACGGTGGGAGGTCTATATAAGCAGAGCTCTCTGGCTAACTAGAGAACCCA
CTGCTTACTGGCTTATCGAAATTAATACGACTCACTATAGGGAGACCCAAGCTGGCTAGCGTTTAAACTT
AAGCTTGGTACCGAGCTCGGATCCACTAGTCCAGTGTGGTGGAATTCTGCAGATATCCAGCACAGTGGCG
GCCGCGCCACCATGAAGACGATCATCGCCCTGAGCTACATCTTCTGCCTGGTATTCGCCGACTACAAGGA
CGATGATGACGCCAGCATCGATACCGGTGGACGCACCCCACCCAGCCTGGGTCCCCAAGATGAGTCCTGC
ACCACCGCCAGCTCCTCCCTGGCCAAGGACACTTCATCGACCGGTGAGAACCTGTACTTCCAGCTAAGAT
TAGATAAAAGTAAAGTGATTAACAGCGCATTAGAGCTGCTTAATGAGGTCGGAATCGAAGGTTTAACAAC
CCGTAAACTCGCCCAGAAGCTAGGTGTAGAGCAGCCTACATTGTATTGGCATGTAAAAAATAAGCGGGCT
TTGCTCGACGCCTTAGCCATTGAGATGTTAGATAGGCACCATACTCACTTTTGCCCTTTAGAAGGGGAAA
GCTGGCAAGATTTTTTACGTAATAACGCTAAAAGTTTTAGATGTGCTTTACTAAGTCATCGCGATGGAGC
AAAAGTACATTTAGGTACACGGCCTACAGAAAAACAGTATGAAACTCTCGAAAATCAATTAGCCTTTTTA
TGCCAACAAGGTTTTTCACTAGAGAATGCATTATATGCACTCAGCGCTGTGGGGCATTTTACTTTAGGTT
GCGTATTGGAAGATCAAGAGCATCAAGTCGCTAAAGAAGAAAGGGAAACACCTACTACTGATAGTATGCC
GCCATTATTACGACAAGCTATCGAATTATTTGATCACCAAGGTGCAGAGCCAGCCTTCTTATTCGGCCTT
GAATTGATCATATGCGGATTAGAAAAACAACTTAAATGTGAAAGTGGGTCCGCGTACAGCCGCGCGCGTA
CGAAAAACAATTACGGGTCTACCATCGAGGGCCTGCTCGATCTCCCGGACGACGACGCCCCCGAAGAGGC
GGGGCTGGCGGCTCCGCGCCTGTCCTTTCTCCCCGCGGGACACACGCGCAGACTGTCGACGGCCCCCCCG
ACCGATGTCAGCCTGGGGGACGAGCTCCACTTAGACGGCGAGGACGTGGCGATGGCGCATGCCGACGCGC
TAGACGATTTCGATCTGGACATGTTGGGGGACGGGGATTCCCCGGGTCCGGGATTTACCCCCCACGACTC
CGCCCCCTACGGCGCTCTGGATATGGCCGACTTCGAGTTTGAGCAGATGTTTACCGATGCCCTTGGAATT
GACGAGTACGGTGGGTAGCTCGAGTCTAGAGGGCCCGTTTAAACCCGCTGATCAGCCTCGACTGTGCCTT
CTAGTTGCCAGCCATCTGTTGTTTGCCCCTCCCCCGTGCCTTCCTTGACCCTGGAAGGTGCCACTCCCAC
TGTCCTTTCCTAATAAAATGAGGAAATTGCATCGCATTGTCTGAGTAGGTGTCATTCTATTCTGGGGGGT
GGGGTGGGGCAGGACAGCAAGGGGGAGGATTGGGAAGACAATAGCAGGCATGCTGGGGATGCGGTGGGCT
CTATGGCTTCTGAGGCGGAAAGAACCAGCTGGGGCTCTAGGGGGTATCCCC
[124 nt withheld, positions 2502-2625]
C
[91 nt withheld, positions 2627-2717]
A
[49 nt withheld, positions 2719-2767]
CCTTTGACGTTGGAGTCCACGTTCTTT
[37 nt withheld, positions 2795-2831]
ACCCTATCTCGGTCTATTCTTTTGATTTATAAGGGATTTTGCCGATTTCGGCCTATTGGTTAAAAAATGA
GCTGATTTAACAAAAATTTAACGCGAATTAATTCTGTGGAATGTGTGTCAGTTAGGGTGTGGAAAGTCCC
CAGGCTCCCCAGCAGGCAGAAGTATGCAAAGCATGCATCTCAATTAGTCAGCAACCAGGTGTGGAAAGTC
CCCAGGCTCCCCAGCAGGCAGAAGTATGCAAAGCATGCATCTCAATTAGTCAGCAACCATAGTCCCGCCC
CTAACTCCGCCCATCCCGCCCCTAACTCCGCCCAGTTCCGCCCATTCTCCGCCCCATGGCTGACTAATTT
TTTTTATTTATGCAGAGGCCGAGGCCGCCTCTGCCTCTGAGCTATTCCAGAAGTAGTGAGGAGGCTTTTT
TGGAGGCCTAGGCTTTTGCAAAAAGCTCCCGGGAGCTTGTATATCCATTTTCGGATCTGATCAAGAGACA
GGATGAGGATCGTTTCGCATGATTGAACAAGATGGATTGCACGCAGGTTCTCCGGCCGCTTGGGTGGAGA
GGCTATTCGGCTATGACTGGGCACAACAGACAATCGGCTGCTCTGATGCCGCCGTGTTCCGGCTGTCAGC
GCAGGGGCGCCCGGTTCTTTTTGTCAAGACCGACCTGTCCGGTGCCCTGAATGAACTGCAGGACGAGGCA
GCGCGGCTATCGTGGCTGGCCACGACGGGCGTTCCTTGCGCAGCTGTGCTCGACGTTGTCACTGAAGCGG
GAAGGGACTGGCTGCTATTGGGCGAAGTGCCGGGGCAGGATCTCCTGTCATCTCACCTTGCTCCTGCCGA
GAAAGTATCCATCATGGCTGATGCAATGCGGCGGCTGCATACGCTTGATCCGGCTACCTGCCCATTCGAC
CACCAAGCGAAACATCGCATCGAGCGAGCACGTACTCGGATGGAAGCCGGTCTTGTCGATCAGGATGATC
TGGACGAAGAGCATCAGGGGCTCGCGCCAGCCGAACTGTTCGCCAGGCTCAAGGCGCGCATGCCCGACGG
CGAGGATCTCGTCGTGACCCATGGCGATGCCTGCTTGCCGAATATCATGGTGGAAAATGGCCGCTTTTCT
GGATTCATCGACTGTGGCCGGCTGGGTGTGGCGGACCGCTATCAGGACATAGCGTTGGCTACCCGTGATA
TTGCTGAAGAGCTTGGCGGCGAATGGGCTGACCGCTTCCTCGTGCTTTACGGTATCGCCGCTCCCGATTC
GCAGCGCATCGCCTTCTATCGCCTTCTTGACGAGTTCTTCTGAGCGGGACTCTGGGGTTCGAAATGACCG
ACCAAGCGACGCCCAACCTGCCATCACGAGATTTCGATTCCACCGCCGCCTTCTATGAAAGGTTGGGCTT
CGGAATCGTTTTCCGGGACGCCGGCTGGATGATCCTCCAGCGCGGGGATCTCATGCTGGAGTTCTTCGCC
CACCCCAACTTGTTTATTGCAGCTTATAATGGTTACAAATAAAGCAATAGCATCACAAATTTCACAAATA
AAGCATTTTTTTCACTGCATTCTAGTTGTGGTTTGTCCAAACTCATCAATGTATCTTATCATGTCTGTAT
ACCGTCGACCTCTAGCTAGAGCTTGGCGTAATCATGGTCATAGCTGTTTCCTGTGTGAAATTGTTATCCG
CTCACAATTCCACACAACATACGAGCCGGAAGCATAAAGTGTAAAGCCTGGGGTGCCTAATGAGTGAGCT
AACTCACATTAATTGCGTTGCGCTCACTGCCCGCTTTCCAGTCGGGAAACCTGTCGTGCCAGCTGCATTA
ATGAATCGGCCAACGCGCGGGGAGAGGCGGTTTGCGTATTGGGCGCTCTTCCGCTTCCTCGCTCACTGAC
TCGCTGCGCTCGGTCGTTCGGCTGCGGCGAGCGGTATCAGCTCACTCAAAGGCGGTAATACGGTTATCCA
CAGAATCAGGGGATAACGCAGGAAAGAACATGTGAGCAAAAGGCCAGCAAAAGGCCAGGAACCGTAAAAA
GGCCGCGTTGCTGGCGTTTTTCCATAGGCTCCGCCCCCCTGACGAGCATCACAAAAATCGACGCTCAAGT
CAGAGGTGGCGAAACCCGACAGGACTATAAAGATACCAGGCGTTTCCCCCTGGAAGCTCCCTCGTGCGCT
CTCCTGTTCCGACCCTGCCGCTTACCGGATACCTGTCCGCCTTTCTCCCTTCGGGAAGCGTGGCGCTTTC
TCATAGCTCACGCTGTAGGTATCTCAGTTCGGTGTAGGTCGTTCGCTCCAAGCTGGGCTGTGTGCACGAA
CCCCCCGTTCAGCCCGACCGCTGCGCCTTATCCGGTAACTATCGTCTTGAGTCCAACCCGGTAAGACACG
ACTTATCGCCACTGGCAGCAGCCACTGGTAACAGGATTAGCAGAGCGAGGTATGTAGGCGGTGCTACAGA
GTTCTTGAAGTGGTGGCCTAACTACGGCTACACTAGAAGAACAGTATTTGGTATCTGCGCTCTGCTGAAG
CCAGTTACCTTCGGAAAAAGAGTTGGTAGCTCTTGATCCGGCAAACAAACCACCGCTGGTAGCGGTTTTT
TTGTTTGCAAGCAGCAGATTACGCGCAGAAAAAAAGGATCTCAAGAAGATCCTTTGATCTTTTCTACGGG
GTCTGACGCTCAGTGGAACGAAAACTCACGTTAAGGGATTTTGGTCATGAGATTATCAAAAAGGATCTTC
ACCTAGATCCTTTTAAATTAAAAATGAAGTTTTAAATCAATCTAAAGTATATATGAGTAAACTTGGTCTG
ACAGTTACCAATGCTTAATCAGTGAGGCACCTATCTCAGCGATCTGTCTATTTCGTTCATCCATAGTTGC
CTGACTCCCCGTCGTGTAGATAACTACGATACGGGAGGGCTTACCATCTGGCCCCAGTGCTGCAATGATA
CCGCGAGACCCACGCTCACCGGCTCCAGATTTATCAGCAATAAACCAGCCAGCCGGAAGGGCCGAGCGCA
GAAGTGGTCCTGCAACTTTATCCGCCTCCATCCAGTCTATTAATTGTTGCCGGGAAGCTAGAGTAAGTAG
TTCGCCAGTTAATAGTTTGCGCAACGTTGTTGCCATTGCTACAGGCATCGTGGTGTCACGCTCGTCGTTT
GGTATGGCTTCATTCAGCTCCGGTTCCCAACGATCAAGGCGAGTTACATGATCCCCCATGTTGTGCAAAA
AAGCGGTTAGCTCCTTCGGTCCTCCGATCGTTGTCAGAAGTAAGTTGGCCGCAGTGTTATCACTCATGGT
TATGGCAGCACTGCATAATTCTCTTACTGTCATGCCATCCGTAAGATGCTTTTCTGTGACTGGTGAGTAC
TCAACCAAGTCATTCTGAGAATAGTGTATGCGGCGACCGAGTTGCTCTTGCCCGGCGTCAATACGGGATA
ATACCGCGCCACATAGCAGAACTTTAAAAGTGCTCATCATTGGAAAACGTTCTTCGGGGCGAAAACTCTC
AAGGATCTTACCGCTGTTGAGATCCAGTTCGATGTAACCCACTCGTGCACCCAACTGATCTTCAGCATCT
TTTACTTTCACCAGCGTTTCTGGGTGAGCAAAAACAGGAAGGCAAAATGCCGCAAAAAAGGGAATAAGGG
CGACACGGAAATGTTGAATACTCATACTCTTCCTTTTTCAATATTATTGAAGCATTTATCAGGGTTATTG
TCTCATGAGCGGATACATATTTGAATGTATTTAGAAAAATAAACAAATAGGGGTTCCGCGCACATTTCCC
CGAAAAGTGCCACCTGACGTC
