>Addgene plasmid #66444 | MTNR1B-Tango | depositor partial sequence | sequence record 113502 | MTNR1B
ATGAGCGAGAACGGTTCCTTCGCTAATTGCTGCGAAGCAGGTGGATGGGCCGTTCGCCCTGGGTGGTCCG
GAGCAGGTTCTGCAAGACCCTCAAGAACTCCACGCCCACCTTGGGTGGCACCTGCTCTTTCCGCCGTGCT
CATTGTCACAACTGCCGTAGATGTTGTTGGGAATCTTTTGGTCATTCTCTCTGTACTGAGGAATCGGAAG
TTGCGGAATGCAGGCAACCTCTTCCTCGTGTCACTGGCACTTGCTGACCTTGTGGTGGCCTTCTATCCAT
ACCCCTTGATACTGGTTGCTATCTTCTACGATGGCTGGGCTCTTGGTGAGGAGCACTGTAAGGCCAGCGC
TTTCGTGATGGGGTTGTCCGTCATTGGAAGTGTTTTTAACATTACAGCAATAGCTATCAATCGGTACTGC
TATATTTGTCACAGCATGGCATACCATAGAATCTACAGACGCTGGCATACTCCACTCCACATTTGCCTTA
TATGGCTTCTCACAGTTGTGGCCCTGTTGCCTAACTTTTTCGTTGGATCCTTGGAGTACGACCCCCGAAT
TTACTCATGCACCTTTATACAAACCGCCAGCACCCAGTATACTGCTGCAGTCGTGGTCATCCATTTCCTT
CTCCCTATTGCCGTCGTTTCATTTTGCTATCTCCGGATCTGGGTGTTGGTCCTGCAGGCTAGGCGGAAGG
CAAAACCCGAGTCTCGGCTTTGCCTGAAGCCAAGCGACCTGCGATCTTTTTTGACCATGTTCGTCGTCTT
CGTGATTTTCGCCATCTGTTGGGCTCCACTGAATTGCATCGGCCTGGCTGTTGCGATCAATCCACAAGAA
ATGGCACCTCAAATTCCCGAGGGGCTCTTCGTGACCAGCTACCTTCTGGCATATTTCAACAGTTGCCTGA
ATGCTATCGTGTACGGATTGCTGAACCAGAACTTCCGAAGGGAATATAAAAGGATCCTGCTGGCACTCTG
GAACCCTAGGCATTGTATCCAAGACGCATCCAAGGGGTCTCACGCGGAAGGCCTCCAGAGCCCTGCACCA
CCCATTATTGGTGTGCAACATCAGGCCGACGCTTTG
