>Addgene plasmid #66444 | MTNR1B-Tango | addgene partial sequence | sequence record 120324 | CMV-F 5'-CGCAAATGGGCGGTAGGCGTG-3'
GCTCTCTGGCTAACTAGAGAACCCACTGCCTTACTGGGCTTATCGAAATTAATACGACTCACTATAGGGA
GACCCAAGCTGGCTAGCGTTTAAACTTAAGCTTGGTACCGAGCTCGGATCCACTAGTCCAGTGTGGTGGA
ATTCTGCAGATATCCAGCACAGTGGCGGCCGCGCCACCATGAAGACGATCATCGCCCTGAGCTACATCTT
CTGCCTGGTATTCGCCGACTACAAGGACGATGATGACGCCAGCATCGATATGAGCGAGAACGGTTCCTTC
GCTAATTGCTGCGAAGCAGGTGGATGGGCCGTTCGCCCTGGGTGGTCCGGAGCAGGTTCTGCAAGACCCT
CAAGAACTCCACGCCCACCTTGGGTGGCACCTGCTCTTTCCGCCGTGCTCATTGTCACAACTGCCGTAGA
TGTTGTTGGGAATCTTTTGGTCATTCTCTCTGTACTGAGGAATCGGAAGTTGCGGAATGCAGGCAACCTC
TTCCTCGTGTCACTGGCACTTGCTGACCTTGTGGTGGCCTTCTATCCATACCCCTTGATACTGGTTGCTA
TCTTCTACGATGGCTGGGCTCTTGGTGAGGAGCACTGTAAGGCCAGCGCTTTCGTGATGGGGTTGTCCGT
CATTGGAAGTGTTTTTAACATTACAGCAATAGCTATCAATCGGTACTGCTATATTTGTCACAGCATGGCA
TACCATAGAATCTACAGACGCTGGCATACTCCACTCCACATTTGCCTTATATGGCTTCTCACAGTTGTGG
CCCTGTTGCCTAACTTTTTCGTTGGATCCTTGGAGTACGACCCCCGAATTTACTCATGCACCTTTATACA
AACCGCCAGCACCCAGTATACTGCTGCAGTCGTGGTCATCCATTTCCTTCTCCCTATTGCCGTCGTTTCA
TTTTGC
