>Addgene plasmid #66444 | MTNR1B-Tango | addgene partial sequence | sequence record 120325 | Tet-R 5'-GGCGAGTTTACGGGTTGTTA-3'
GCTCTAATGCGCTGTTAATCACTTTACTTTTATCTAATCTTAGCTGGAAGTACAGGTTCTCACCGGTCGA
TGAAGTGTCCTTGGCCAGGGAGGAGCTGGCGGTGGTGCAGGACTCATCTTGGGGACCCAGGCTGGGTGGG
GTGCGTCCACCGGTATCGATCAAAGCGTCGGCCTGATGTTGCACACCAATAATGGGTGGTGCAGGGCTCT
GGAGGCCTTCCGCGTGAGACCCCTTGGATGCGTCTTGGATACAATGCCTAGGGTTCCAGAGTGCCAGCAG
GATCCTTTTATATTCCCTTCGGAAGTTCTGGTTCAGCAATCCGTACACGATAGCATTCAGGCAACTGTTG
AAATATGCCAGAAGGTAGCTGGTCACGAAGAGCCCCTCGGGAATTTGAGGTGCCATTTCTTGTGGATTGA
TCGCAACAGCCAGGCCGATGCAATTCAGTGGAGCCCAACAGATGGCGAAAATCACGAAGACGACGAACAT
GGTCAAAAAAGATCGCAGGTCGCTTGGCTTCAGGCAAAGCCGAGACTCGGGTTTTGCCTTCCGCCTAGCC
TGCAGGACCAACACCCAGATCCGGAGATAGCAAAATGAAACGACGGCAATAGGGAGAAGGAAATGGATGA
CCACGACTGCAGCAGTATACTGGGTGCTGGCGGTTTGTATAAAGGTGCATGAGTAAATTCGGGGGTCGTA
CTCCAAGGATCCAACGAAAAAGTTAGGCAACAGGGCCACAACTGTGAGAAGCCATATAAGGCAAATGTGG
AGTGGAGTATGCCAGCGTCTGTAGATTCTATGGTATGCCATGCTGTGACAAATATAGCAGTACCGATTGA
TAGCTATTGCTGTAATGTTAAAAACACTTCCAATGACGGACAACCCCATCACGAAAGCGCTGGCCTTACA
GTGCTCCTCACCAAGAGCCCAGCCATCGTAGAAGATAGCAACCAGTATCAAGGGGTATGGATAGAAGGCC
ACCAC
